>Addgene plasmid #54135 | mEmerald-Keratin14-C-4 | addgene full sequence | sequence record 456525 | Addgene NGS Result
GAACTGGGCGGAGTTAGGGGCGGGATGGGCGGAGTTAGGGGCGGGACTATGGTTGCTGACTAATTGAGAT
GCATGCTTTGCATACTTCTGCCTGCTGGGGAGCCTGGGGACTTTCCACACCTGGTTGCTGACTAATTGAG
ATGCATGCTTTGCATACTTCTGCCTGCTGGGGAGCCTGGGGACTTTCCACACCCTAACTGACACACATTC
CACAGCTGGTTCTTTCCGCCTCAGGACTCTTCCTTTTTCAATATTATTGAAGCATTTATCAGGGTTATTG
TCTCATGAGCGGATACATATTTGAATGTATTTAGAAAAATAAACAAATAGGGGTTCCGCGCACATTTCCC
CGAAAAGTGCCACCTG
[124 nt withheld, positions 367-490]
C
[91 nt withheld, positions 492-582]
A
[49 nt withheld, positions 584-632]
CCTTTGACGTTGGAGTCCACGTTCTTT
[37 nt withheld, positions 660-696]
ACCCTATCTCGGTCTATTCTTTTGATTTATAAGGGATTTTGCCGATTTCGGCCTATTGGTTAAAAAATGA
GCTGATTTAACAAAAATTTAACGCGAATTTTAACAAAATATTAACGCTTACAATTTACGCGTTAAGATAC
ATTGATGAGTTTGGACAAACCACAACTAGAATGCAGTGAAAAAAATGCTTTATTTGTGAAATTTGTGATG
CTATTGCTTTATTTGTAACCATTATAAGCTGCAATAAACAAGTTAACAACAACAATTGCATTCATTTTAT
GTTTCAGGTTCAGGGGGAGGTGTGGGAGGTTTTTTAAAGCAAGTAAAACCTCTACAAATGTGGTATGGCT
GATTATGATCAGTTATCTAGATCCGGTGGATCCTCAGTTCTTGGTGCGAAGGACCTGCTCGTGGGTGGAC
ACCACCTTGCCATCGTGCACATCCATGACCTTGGTGCGGATTTGGCGGCTGGAGGAGGTCACATCTCTGG
ATGACTGCGATCCAGAGGAGAACTGGGAGGAGGAGAGGTGGGCGTCCTCGCCCTCCAGCAGGCGGCGGTA
GGTGGCGATCTCCTGCTCCAGCCGCGTCTTCACGTCCAGCAGGATCTTGTACTCCTGGTTCTGCTGCTCC
ATCTCGCAGCGGAGCTGGGCCAGCTGCTCCTCCACGCTGCCAATCATCTCCTGGATCTGGGCCAGCTGCA
TGCAGTAGCGACCTTTGGTCTCCTCCAGGCTGTTCTCCAGGGATGCTTTCATGCTGAGCTGGGACTGCAG
CTCAATCTCCAGGTTCTGCATGGTGCGCCGGAGCTCCGAGATCTCGCTCTTGCCGCTCTGCACCAGCTCG
CTGTTGGTGGCCACCTCGCGGTTCAGCTCCTCTGTCTTGGTGAAGAACCATTCCTCGGCATCCTTGCGGT
TCTTCTCTGCCATCTTCTCATACTGGTCACGCATCTCGTTCAGAATGCGGCTCAGGTCCACGCCAGGTGC
AGCGTCCATCTCCACATTGACATCTCCACCCACCTGGCCTCTCAGGGCATTCATCTCCTCCTCGTGGTTC
TTCTTCAGGTAGGCCAGCTCCTCCTTCAGGCTCTCAATCTGCATCTCCAGGTCAGCTCTGGCCAGGGTCA
GTTCGTCCAGCACCCTGCGCAGGCCATTGATGTCGGCTTCCACACTCATGCGCAGGTTCAACTCTGTCTC
ATACTTGGTGCGGAAGTCATCCGCGGCCAGACGGGCATTGTCAATCTGCAGAAGGACATTGGCATTGTCC
ACTGTGGCTGTGAGAATCTTGTTCCTCAGGTCCTCAATGGTCTTGAAGTAGGGACTGTAGTCTTTGATCT
CAGCAGGCCGCTGCCTCTGGTACCAGTCACGGATCTTCACTTCCAGGTCGGCGTTGGCCTCCTCCAGAGC
ACGCACCTTGTCCAGGTAGGAGGCCAGGCGGTCGTTGAGGTTCTGCATGGTCACCTTCTCACTGCCCACC
AGAAGCCCATCACCACCAGCAAAGCCACCACCAAAGCCACCACCCAAGCCAGCACCAAGGCCACCACCAT
ATCCTCCCCCAAAGCCACTACCAAAGCTGCTGCTGCTGCTGCTGAAGCCACCGCCATAGCCGCCCCCCAA
CCCATAGGCTCCCCCAGAGGAGAAGCGGGAGGATGAGACAGACAGGCCGCCCCCGTAGGTGCTGGGGGCG
CGGCAGGACCCTCCGGCCAGGACGGAGGAGATGCGGCTGGAGCCGCCCCCGATGCCGCCCCCGATGCCGC
AGGAGCCCTTCATGGAGCTGGAGGAGGTGAACTGGCGGCTGCAGGTAGTACCACTTCCGGACTTGTACAG
CTCGTCCATGCCGAGAGTGATCCCGGCGGCGGTCACGAACTCCAGCAGGACCATGTGATCGCGCTTCTCG
TTGGGGTCTTTGCTCAGCTTGGACTGGGTGCTCAGGTAGTGGTTGTCGGGCAGCAGCACGGGGCCGTCGC
CGATGGGGGTGTTCTGCTGGTAGTGGTCGGCGAGCTGCACGCTGCCGTCCTCGATGTTGTGGCGGGTCTT
GAAGTTCACCTTGATGCCGTTCTTCTGCTTGTCGGCGGTGATATAGACCTTGTGGCTGTTGTAGTTGTAC
TCCAGCTTGTGCCCCAGGATGTTGCCGTCCTCCTTGAAGTCGATGCCCTTCAGCTCGATGCGGTTCACCA
GGGTGTCGCCCTCGAACTTCACCTCGGCGCGGGTCTTGTAGTTGCCGTCGTCCTTGAAGAAGATGGTGCG
CTCCTGGACGTAGCCTTCGGGCATGGCGGACTTGAAGAAGTCGTGCTGCTTCATGTGGTCGGGGTAGCGG
GCGAAGCACTGCACGCCGTAGGTCAAGGTGGTCACGAGGGTGGGCCAGGGCACGGGCAGCTTGCCGGTGG
TGCAGATGAACTTCAGGGTCAGCTTGCCGTAGGTGGCATCGCCCTCGCCCTCGCCGGACACGCTGAACTT
GTGGCCGTTTACGTCGCCGTCCAGCTCGACCAGGATGGGCACCACCCCGGTGAACAGCTCCTCGCCCTTG
CTCACCATGGTGGCGACCGGTAGCGCTAGCGGATCTGACGGTTCACTAAACCAGCTCTGCTTATATAGAC
CTCCCACCGTACACGCCTACCGCCCATTTGCGTCAATGGGGCGGAGTTGTTACGACATTTTGGAAAGTCC
CGTTGATTTTGGTGCCAAAACAAACTCCCATTGACGTCAATGGGGTGGAGACTTGGAAATCCCCGTGAGT
CAAACCGCTATCCACGCCCATTGATGTACTGCCAAAACCGCATCACCATGGTAATAGCGATGACTAATAC
GTAGATGTACTGCCAAGTAGGAAAGTCCCATAAGGTCATGTACTGGGCATAATGCCAGGCGGGCCATTTA
CCGTCATTGACGTCAATAGGGGGCGTACTTGGCATATGATACACTTGATGTACTGCCAAGTGGGCAGTTT
ACCGTAAATACTCCACCCATTGACGTCAATGGAAAGTCCCTATTGGCGTTACTATGGGAACATACGTCAT
TATTGACGTCAATGGGCGGGGGTCGTTGGGCGGTCAGCCAGGCGGGCCATTTACCGTAAGTTATGTAACG
CGGAACTCCATATATGGGCTATGAACTAATGACCCCGTAATTGATTACTATTAATAACTAATGCATGGCG
GTAATACGGTTATCCACAGAATCAGGGGATAACGCAGGAAAGAACATGTGAGCAAAAGGCCAGCAAAAGG
CCAGGAACCGTAAAAAGGCCGCGTTGCTGGCGTTTTTCCATAGGCTCCGCCCCCCTGACGAGCATCACAA
AAATCGACGCTCAAGTCAGAGGTGGCGAAACCCGACAGGACTATAAAGATACCAGGCGTTTCCCCCTGGA
AGCTCCCTCGTGCGCTCTCCTGTTCCGACCCTGCCGCTTACCGGATACCTGTCCGCCTTTCTCCCTTCGG
GAAGCGTGGCGCTTTCTCATAGCTCACGCTGTAGGTATCTCAGTTCGGTGTAGGTCGTTCGCTCCAAGCT
GGGCTGTGTGCACGAACCCCCCGTTCAGCCCGACCGCTGCGCCTTATCCGGTAACTATCGTCTTGAGTCC
AACCCGGTAAGACACGACTTATCGCCACTGGCAGCAGCCACTGGTAACAGGATTAGCAGAGCGAGGTATG
TAGGCGGTGCTACAGAGTTCTTGAAGTGGTGGCCTAACTACGGCTACACTAGAAGAACAGTATTTGGTAT
CTGCGCTCTGCTGAAGCCAGTTACCTTCGGAAAAAGAGTTGGTAGCTCTTGATCCGGCAAACAAACCACC
GCTGGTAGCGGTGGTTTTTTTGTTTGCAAGCAGCAGATTACGCGCAGAAAAAAAGGATCTCAAGAAGATC
CTTTGATCTTTTCTACGGGGTCTGACGCTCAGTGGAACGAAAACTCACGTTAAGGGATTTTGGTCATGAG
ATTATCAAAAAGGATCTTCACCTAGATCCTTTTAAATTAAAAATGAAGTTTTAAATCAATCTAAAGTATA
TATGAGTAACCTGAGGCTATGGCAGGGCCTGCCGCCCCGACGTTGGCTGCGAGCCCTGGGCCTTCACCCG
AACTTGGGGGGTGGGGTGGGGAAAAGGAAGAAACGCGGGCGTATTGGCCCCAATGGGGTCTCGGTGGGGT
ATCGACAGAGTGCCAGCCCTGGGACCGAACCCCGCGTTTATGAACAAACGACCCAACACCGTGCGTTTTA
TTCTGTCTTTTTATTGCCGTCATAGCGCGGGTTCCTTCCGGTATTGTCTCCTTCCGTGTTTCAGTTAGCC
TCCCCCTAGGGTGGGCGAAGAACTCCAGCATGAGATCCCCGCGCTGGAGGATCATCCAGCCGGCGTCCCG
GAAAACGATTCCGAAGCCCAACCTTTCATAGAAGGCGGCGGTGGAATCGAAATCTCGTGATGGCAGGTTG
GGCGTCGCTTGGTCGGTCATTTCGAACCCCAGAGTCCCGCTCAGAAGAACTCGTCAAGAAGGCGATAGAA
GGCGATGCGCTGCGAATCGGGAGCGGCGATACCGTAAAGCACGAGGAAGCGGTCAGCCCATTCGCCGCCA
AGCTCTTCAGCAATATCACGGGTAGCCAACGCTATGTCCTGATAGCGGTCCGCCACACCCAGCCGGCCAC
AGTCGATGAATCCAGAAAAGCGGCCATTTTCCACCATGATATTCGGCAAGCAGGCATCGCCATGGGTCAC
GACGAGATCCTCGCCGTCGGGCATGCTCGCCTTGAGCCTGGCGAACAGTTCGGCTGGCGCGAGCCCCTGA
TGCTCTTCGTCCAGATCATCCTGATCGACAAGACCGGCTTCCATCCGAGTACGTGCTCGCTCGATGCGAT
GTTTCGCTTGGTGGTCGAATGGGCAGGTAGCCGGATCAAGCGTATGCAGCCGCCGCATTGCATCAGCCAT
GATGGATACTTTCTCGGCAGGAGCAAGGTGAGATGACAGGAGATCCTGCCCCGGCACTTCGCCCAATAGC
AGCCAGTCCCTTCCCGCTTCAGTGACAACGTCGAGCACAGCTGCGCAAGGAACGCCCGTCGTGGCCAGCC
ACGATAGCCGCGCTGCCTCGTCTTGCAGTTCATTCAGGGCACCGGACAGGTCGGTCTTGACAAAAAGAAC
CGGGCGCCCCTGCGCTGACAGCCGGAACACGGCGGCATCAGAGCAGCCGATTGTCTGTTGTGCCCAGTCA
TAGCCGAATAGCCTCTCCACCCAAGCGGCCGGAGAACCTGCGTGCAATCCATCTTGTTCAATCATGCGAA
ACGATCCTCATCCTGTCTCTTGATCGATCTTTGCAAAAGCCTAGGCCTCCAAAAAAGCCTCCTCACTACT
TCTGGAATAGCTCAGAGGCCGAGGCGGCCTCGGCCTCTGCATAAATAAAAAAAATTAGTCAGCCATGGGG
CGGAGAATGGGCG
Features (pLannotate 1.2.2; 14 found; start..end, strand, type, name):
    236..340     -  promoter       AmpR promoter: bla
    367..795     +  rep_origin     f1 ori (sequence partly withheld): f1 bacteriophage origin of replication; arrow indicates direction of (+) strand synthesis
    829..950     -  polyA_signal   SV40 poly(A) signal: SV40 polyadenylation signal
    973..1057    -  CDS            large T antigen (fragment): large T antigen from SV40 (simian virus 40)
   1083..2495    -  CDS            KRT14: K1C14_HUMAN - Experimental evidence at protein level: Swiss-Prot protein existence level 1. The nonhelical tail domain is involved in promoting KRT5- KRT14 filaments to self-organize into large bundles and enhances the mechanical properties involved in resilience of keratin intermediate filaments in vitro. From Homo sapiens (Human).
   2508..3224    -  CDS            mEmerald: mEmerald is a basic (constitutively fluorescent) green fluorescent protein published in 1998, derived from Aequorea victoria. It is reported to be a very rapidly-maturing monomer with moderate acid sensitivity.
   3269..3472    -  promoter       CMV promoter: human cytomegalovirus (CMV) immediate early promoter
   3473..3776    -  enhancer       CMV enhancer: human cytomegalovirus immediate early enhancer
   3951..4539    -  rep_origin     ori: high-copy-number ColE1/pMB1/pBR322/pUC origin of replication
   4761..4777    +  polyA_signal   bGH poly(A) signal (fragment): bovine growth hormone polyadenylation signal
   4868..4915    -  polyA_signal   HSV TK poly(A) signal: herpes simplex virus thymidine kinase polyadenylation signal (Cole and Stacy, 1985)
   4974..5126    -  CDS            ble (fragment): BLE_KLEPN - Experimental evidence at protein level: Swiss-Prot protein existence level 1. Binding protein with a strong affinity to the bleomycin family of antibiotics. Binds to CL990; an antimitotic-antibiotic compound. From Klebsiella pneumoniae.
   5147..5941    -  CDS            NeoR/KanR: aminoglycoside phosphotransferase from Tn5; aph(3')-II (or nptII); confers resistance to neomycin, kanamycin, and G418 (Geneticin®)
   5976..234     -  promoter       SV40 promoter (across the origin): SV40 enhancer and early promoter
