>Addgene plasmid #54135 | mEmerald-Keratin14-C-4 | analyzer sequence | sequence record 84301
GCTAGCGCTACCGGTCGCCACCATGGTGAGCAAGGGCGAGGAGCTGTTCACCGGGGTGGTGCCCATCCTG
GTCGAGCTGGACGGCGACGTAAACGGCCACAAGTTCAGCGTGTCCGGCGAGGGCGAGGGCGATGCCACCT
ACGGCAAGCTGACCCTGAAGTTCATCTGCACCACCGGCAAGCTGCCCGTGCCCTGGCCCACCCTCGTGAC
CACCTTGACCTACGGCGTGCAGTGCTTCGCCCGCTACCCCGACCACATGAAGCAGCACGACTTCTTCAAG
TCCGCCATGCCCGAAGGCTACGTCCAGGAGCGCACCATCTTCTTCAAGGACGACGGCAACTACAAGACCC
GCGCCGAGGTGAAGTTCGAGGGCGACACCCTGGTGAACCGCATCGAGCTGAAGGGCATCGACTTCAAGGA
GGACGGCAACATCCTGGGGCACAAGCTGGAGTACAACTACAACAGCCACAAGGTCTATATCACCGCCGAC
AAGCAGAAGAACGGCATCAAGGTGAACTTCAAGACCCGCCACAACATCGAGGACGGCAGCGTGCAGCTCG
CCGACCACTACCAGCAGAACACCCCCATCGGCGACGGCCCCGTGCTGCTGCCCGACAACCACTACCTGAG
CACCCAGTCCAAGCTGAGCAAAGACCCCAACGAGAAGCGCGATCACATGGTCCTGCTGGAGTTCGTGACC
GCCGCCGGGATCACTCTCGGCATGGACGAGCTGTACAAGTCCGGAAGTGGTACTACCTGCAGCCGCCAGT
TCACCTCCTCCAGCTCCATGAAGGGCTCCTGCGGCATCGGGGGCGGCATCGGGGGCGGCTCCAGCCGCAT
CTCCTCCGTCCTGGCCGGAGGGTCCTGCCGCGCCCCCAGCACCTACGGGGGCGGCCTGTCTGTCTCATCC
TCCCGCTTCTCCTCTGGGGGAGCCTATGGGTTGGGGGGCGGCTATGGCGGTGGCTTCAGCAGCAGCAGCA
GCAGCTTTGGTAGTGGCTTTGGGGGAGGATATGGTGGTGGCCTTGGTGCTGGCTTGGGTGGTGGCTTTGG
TGGTGGCTTTGCTGGTGGTGATGGGCTTCTGGTGGGCAGTGAGAAGGTGACCATGCAGAACCTCAACGAC
CGCCTGGCCTCCTACCTGGACAAGGTGCGTGCTCTGGAGGAGGCCAACGCCGACCTGGAAGTGAAGATCC
GTGACTGGTACCAGAGGCAGCGGCCTGCTGAGATCAAAGACTACAGTCCCTACTTCAAGACCATTGAGGA
CCTGAGGAACAAGATTCTCACAGCCACAGTGGACAATGCCAATGTCCTTCTGCAGATTGACAATGCCCGT
CTGGCCGCGGATGACTTCCGCACCAAGTATGAGACAGAGTTGAACCTGCGCATGAGTGTGGAAGCCGACA
TCAATGGCCTGCGCAGGGTGCTGGACGAACTGACCCTGGCCAGAGCTGACCTGGAGATGCAGATTGAGAG
CCTGAAGGAGGAGCTGGCCTACCTGAAGAAGAACCACGAGGAGGAGATGAATGCCCTGAGAGGCCAGGTG
GGTGGAGATGTCAATGTGGAGATGGACGCTGCACCTGGCGTGGACCTGAGCCGCATTCTGAACGAGATGC
GTGACCAGTATGAGAAGATGGCAGAGAAGAACCGCAAGGATGCCGAGGAATGGTTCTTCACCAAGACAGA
GGAGCTGAACCGCGAGGTGGCCACCAACAGCGAGCTGGTGCAGAGCGGCAAGAGCGAGATCTCGGAGCTC
CGGCGCACCATGCAGAACCTGGAGATTGAGCTGCAGTCCCAGCTCAGCATGAAAGCATCCCTGGAGAACA
GCCTGGAGGAGACCAAAGGTCGCTACTGCATGCAGCTGGCCCAGATCCAGGAGATGATTGGCAGCGTGGA
GGAGCAGCTGGCCCAGCTCCGCTGCGAGATGGAGCAGCAGAACCAGGAGTACAAGATCCTGCTGGACGTG
AAGACGCGGCTGGAGCAGGAGATCGCCACCTACCGCCGCCTGCTGGAGGGCGAGGACGCCCACCTCTCCT
CCTCCCAGTTCTCCTCTGGATCGCAGTCATCCAGAGATGTGACCTCCTCCAGCCGCCAAATCCGCACCAA
GGTCATGGATGTGCACGATGGCAAGGTGGTGTCCACCCACGAGCAGGTCCTTCGCACCAAGAACTGAGGA
TCCACCGGATCTAGATAACTGATCAT
Features (pLannotate 1.2.2; 2 found; start..end, strand, type, name):
     23..739     +  CDS            mEmerald: mEmerald is a basic (constitutively fluorescent) green fluorescent protein published in 1998, derived from Aequorea victoria. It is reported to be a very rapidly-maturing monomer with moderate acid sensitivity.
    752..2164    +  CDS            KRT14: K1C14_HUMAN - Experimental evidence at protein level: Swiss-Prot protein existence level 1. The nonhelical tail domain is involved in promoting KRT5- KRT14 filaments to self-organize into large bundles and enhances the mechanical properties involved in resilience of keratin intermediate filaments in vitro. From Homo sapiens (Human).
