[The description below was written by a language model from this plasmid's Addgene catalogue record and pLannotate feature annotations shown in this document.]
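Description:
mEmerald-Keratin14-C-4 is a mammalian expression plasmid built on the mEmerald-C1 backbone that produces human keratin 14 (KRT14) fused at its N terminus to the green fluorescent protein mEmerald. In the full sequence record of about 6.1 kb, the human cytomegalovirus immediate early enhancer and promoter drive a single fusion reading frame. The mEmerald coding sequence comes first, followed after a short linker by the KRT14 coding sequence, and the transcript ends at an SV40 polyadenylation signal. A second, shorter partial sequence record covers only this mEmerald-KRT14 segment and shows the same order of parts.

The plasmid is propagated in E. coli at high copy number from a ColE1/pUC-type origin, and it also carries an f1 phage origin. A single Tn5 aminoglycoside phosphotransferase gene (NeoR/KanR) provides both selections. A bacterial (bla-type) promoter expresses it for kanamycin resistance in bacteria, while the SV40 enhancer and early promoter express it for G418 selection of transfected mammalian cells, with an HSV TK polyadenylation signal downstream. The short annotated fragments of ble, bGH poly(A) and SV40 large T antigen appear to be backbone remnants or partial matches rather than functional elements.

The record gives the purpose as a localization marker for cytokeratin. KRT14 is a type I keratin that assembles with KRT5 into intermediate filaments, so the fusion should label the keratin filament network for fluorescence microscopy. The recorded excitation and emission maxima for mEmerald are 487 nm and 509 nm. The cloning method is not stated.
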