Addgene plasmid #54135: mEmerald-Keratin14-C-4
Purpose: Localization: Cytokeratin, Excitation: 487, Emission: 509
Depositing lab: Michael Davidson. Depositing organization: Florida State University, Tallahassee.
Backbone
  Vector backbone: mEmerald-C1
  Backbone size w/o insert (bp): 4750
  Vector type: Mammalian Expression
  Selectable markers: Neomycin (select with G418)
Growth in bacteria
  Bacterial resistance: Kanamycin, 50 μg/mL
  Growth temperature: 37°C
  Growth strain: DH5alpha
  Copy number: High Copy
Gene/Insert
  Gene/Insert name: Keratin14 (alt name: NM_000526.4)
  Species: H. sapiens (human)
  Entrez Gene: KRT14 (a.k.a. CK14, EBS1, EBS1A, EBS1B, EBS1C, EBS1D, EBS3, EBS4, K14, NFJ)
  Promoter: CMV
  Tag / fusion protein: mEmerald (N terminal on backbone)
  Cloning method: Unknown
  Sequencing primers: 5′ CMV-F; 3′ SV40pA-R
Terms and licenses: Academic/Nonprofit Terms; Industry Terms
Depositor comments: . Excitation = 487; Emission = 509. Localization data: Cytokeratin (14)
How to cite: mEmerald-Keratin14-C-4 was a gift from Michael Davidson (Addgene plasmid # 54135 ; http://n2t.net/addgene:54135 ; RRID:Addgene_54135)
