>Addgene plasmid #54135 | mEmerald-Keratin14-C-4 | addgene partial sequence | sequence record 92360 | EGFP-C 5'-CATGGTCCTGCTGGAGTTCGTG-3'
GAGCTGTACAAGTCCGGAAGTGGTACTACCTGCAGCCGCCAGTTCACCTCCTCCAGCTCCATGAAGGGCT
CCTGCGGCATCGGGGGCGGCATCGGGGGCGGCTCCAGCCGCATCTCCTCCGTCCTGGCCGGAGGGTCCTG
CCGCGCCCCCAGCACCTACGGGGGCGGCCTGTCTGTCTCATCCTCCCGCTTCTCCTCTGGGGGAGCCTAT
GGGTTGGGGGGCGGCTATGGCGGTGGCTTCAGCAGCAGCAGCAGCAGCTTTGGTAGTGGCTTTGGGGGAG
GATATGGTGGTGGCCTTGGTGCTGGCTTGGGTGGTGGCTTTGGTGGTGGCTTTGCTGGTGGTGATGGGCT
TCTGGTGGGCAGTGAGAAGGTGACCATGCAGAACCTCAACGACCGCCTGGCCTCCTACCTGGACAAGGTG
CGTGCTCTGGAGGAGGCCAACGCCGACCTGGAAGTGAAGATCCGTGACTGGTACCAGAGGCAGCGGCCTG
CTGAGATCAAAGACTACAGTCCCTACTTCAAGACCATTGAGGACCTGAGGAACAAGATTCTCACAGCCAC
AGTGGACAATGCCAATGTCCTTCTGCAGATTGACAATGCCCGTCTGGCCGCGGATGACTTCCGCACCAAG
TATGAGACAGAGTTGAACCTGCGCATGAGTGTGGAAGCCGACATCAATGGCCTGCGCAGGGTGCTGGACG
AACTGACCCTGGCCAGAGCTGACCTGGAGATGCAGATTGAGAGCCTGAAGGAGGAGCTGGCCTACCTGAA
GAAGAACCACGAGGAGGAGATGAATGCCCTGAGAGGCCAGGTGGGTGGAGATGTCAATGTGGAGATGGAC
GCTGCACCTGGCGTGGACCTGAGCCGCATTCTGAACGAGATGCGTGACCA
